Addgene plasmid #207779: qTAG-N-Blast-V5-LMNB1
Purpose: Donor template for Blast-2A-V5 insertion into the N-terminus of the LMNB1 locus. To be co-transfected with sgRNA plasmid px330-PITCh-LMNB1 Addgene #207770
Depositing lab: Laurence Pelletier. Depositing organization: Sinai Health System. Publication: qTAG: an adaptable plasmid scaffold for CRISPR-based endogenous tagging. Philip R, Sharma A, Matellan L, Erpf AC, Hsu WH, Tkach JM, Wyatt HDM, Pelletier L. EMBO J. 2024 Dec 12. doi: 10.1038/s44318-024-00337-5. PubMed 39668248.
Backbone
  Vector backbone: pUC19
  Backbone manufacturer: Invitrogen
  Backbone size w/o insert (bp): 2686
  Vector type: Mammalian Expression, CRISPR ; Donor Template
  Selectable markers: Blasticidin
Growth in bacteria
  Bacterial resistance: Ampicillin, 100 μg/mL
  Growth temperature: 37°C
  Growth strain: DH5alpha
  Copy number: High Copy
Gene/Insert
  Gene/Insert name: LMNB1 Homology Arms flanking a Blast-V5 Cassette (alt name: LMNB1)
  Species: H. sapiens (human)
  Insert size (bp): 2078
  Entrez Gene: LMNB1 (a.k.a. ADLD, LMN, LMN2, LMNB, MCPH26)
  Cloning method: Unknown
  Sequencing primers: 5′ CTGCAAGGCGATTAAGTTGGGTAAC; 3′ GGCTCGTATGTTGTGTGGAATTGT
Terms and licenses: Academic/Nonprofit Terms; Industry Terms: Not Available to Industry
Depositor comments: To be co-transfected with sgRNA plasmid px330-PITCh-LMNB1 https://www.addgene.org/207770 . Please visit https://www.biorxiv.org/content/10.1101/2023.11.01.565029v3 for bioRxiv preprint.
How to cite: qTAG-N-Blast-V5-LMNB1 was a gift from Laurence Pelletier (Addgene plasmid # 207779 ; http://n2t.net/addgene:207779 ; RRID:Addgene_207779)
