[The description below was written by a language model from this plasmid's Addgene catalogue record and pLannotate feature annotations shown in this document.]
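Description:
qTAG-N-Blast-V5-LMNB1 is a CRISPR donor template built on the pUC19 cloning backbone, designed to insert a blasticidin-resistance/2A/V5 cassette at the N-terminus of the endogenous human LMNB1 (lamin B1) locus. It is propagated in E. coli as a high-copy plasmid through the ColE1/pUC-type origin and selected with ampicillin via the β-lactamase gene and its native promoter. Remnants of the pUC19 lac region (lacZα fragment, lac promoter, operator and CAP site) flank the insert but play no role in the editing function.

The roughly 2.1 kb insert consists of LMNB1 homology arms surrounding the tagging cassette. The annotation shows a blasticidin S deaminase (BSD) coding sequence bracketed by the mutant Cre sites lox71 and lox66 in the same orientation, an arrangement that should allow Cre-mediated excision of the marker after selection. An annotated fragment of the LMNB1 coding sequence lies downstream and corresponds to the downstream homology arm. The 2A peptide and V5 epitope named in the record were not picked up by the automated annotation, but would lie between the BSD region and the LMNB1 sequence. No mammalian promoter is annotated in the cassette, consistent with a design in which correct in-frame integration places BSD under the endogenous LMNB1 promoter. The 2A element would then separate the resistance protein from V5-tagged lamin B1, so that blasticidin resistance enriches for on-target knock-ins.

The plasmid is meant to be co-transfected into human cells with a companion px330-PITCh-LMNB1 plasmid supplying the sgRNA. It is used to generate cells expressing V5-tagged lamin B1 at endogenous levels, and it belongs to the modular qTAG endogenous tagging scaffold series.
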