Features (pLannotate 1.2.2; 14 found; start..end, strand, type, name):
    137..236     +  misc_feature   bom (fragment): basis of mobility region from pBR322
    242..399     -  CDS            lacZα (fragment): LacZα fragment of β-galactosidase; lacZ fragment
   1123..1156    +  protein_bind   lox71: Left element (LE) mutant of loxP (Araki et al., 2010). Cre-mediated recombination occurs in the 8-bp core sequence (GCATACAT). Cre recombinase
   1165..1560    +  CDS            BSD: blasticidin S deaminase; Aspergillus terreus BSD; confers resistance to blasticidin
   1633..1666    +  protein_bind   lox66: Right element (RE) mutant of loxP (Araki et al., 2010). Cre-mediated recombination occurs in the 8-bp core sequence (GCATACAT). Cre recombinase
   1780..2133    +  CDS            LMNB1 (fragment): LMNB1_HUMAN - Also known as LMN2, LMNB. Experimental evidence at protein level: Swiss-Prot protein existence level 1. Lamins are components of the nuclear lamina, a fibrous layer on the nucleoplasmic side of the inner nuclear membrane, which is thought to provide a framework for the nuclear envelope and may also interact with chromatin. From Homo sapiens (Human).
   2522..2538    -  protein_bind   lac operator: The lac repressor binds to the lac operator to inhibit transcription in E. coli. This inhibition can be relieved by adding lactose or isopropyl-β-D-thiogalactopyranoside (IPTG). lac repressor encoded by lacI
   2546..2576    -  promoter       lac promoter: promoter for the E. coli lac operon
   2591..2612    -  protein_bind   CAP binding site: CAP binding activates transcription in the presence of cAMP. E. coli catabolite activator protein
   2625..2717    -  CDS            lacI (fragment): lac repressor; lacI; The lac repressor binds to the lac operator to inhibit transcription in E. coli. This inhibition can be relieved by adding lactose or isopropyl-β-D-thiogalactopyranoside (IPTG).
   2900..3488    -  rep_origin     ori: high-copy-number ColE1/pMB1/pBR322/pUC origin of replication
   3659..4519    -  CDS            AmpR: β-lactamase; bla; confers resistance to ampicillin, carbenicillin, and related antibiotics
   4520..4624    -  promoter       AmpR promoter: bla
   4719..35      +  CDS            rop (fragment) (across the origin): Rop protein, which maintains plasmids at low copy number; rop
>Addgene plasmid #207779 | qTAG-N-Blast-V5-LMNB1 | addgene full sequence | sequence record 416191 | Addgene NGS Result
TCGCGCGTTTCGGTGATGACGGTGAAAACCTCTGACACATGCAGCTCCCGGAGACGGTCACAGCTTGTCT
GTAAGCGGATGCCGGGAGCAGACAAGCCCGTCAGGGCGCGTCAGCGGGTGTTGGCGGGTGTCGGGGCTGG
CTTAACTATGCGGCATCAGAGCAGATTGTACTGAGAGTGCACCATATGCGGTGTGAAATACCGCACAGAT
GCGTAAGGAGAAAATACCGCATCAGGCGCCATTCGCCATTCAGGCTGCGCAACTGTTGGGAAGGGCGATC
GGTGCGGGCCTCTTCGCTATTACGCCAGCTGGCGAAAGGGGGATGTGCTGCAAGGCGATTAAGTTGGGTA
ACGCCAGGGTTTTCCCAGTCACGACGTTGTAAAACGACGGCCAGTGAATTCGGGGCGGCGGGAGGGCCCT
GGGCCCAGAGCCGCGCGGGTGGGCAGTCCCAGGCGTCCTTCCTTACAGCCCTGAGCCTGGTCCGGGAACC
GCCCAGCCGGGAGGGCCGAGCTGACGGTTGCCCAAGGGCCAGATTTTAAATTTACAGGCCCGGCCCCCGA
ACCGCCGAAGCGCGCTGCCTGCTCCCCATTGGCCCATGGTAGTCACGTGGAGGCGCCGGGGCGTGCCGGC
CATGTTGGGGAGTGCGGCGCCGCGGCCCGCGCCACCTCCGCCCCCCGCGGCTTGCCTCCAGCCCGCCCCT
CCCGGCCCTCCTCCCCCCGCCCGCCGCTCCGTGCAGCCTGAGAGGAAACAAAGTGCTGCGAGCAGGAGAC
GGCGGCGGCGCGAACCCTGCTGGGCCTCCATTCACCCTCGTCTTGCATTTTCCCGCGTGCGTGTGTGAGT
GGGTGTGTGTGTTTTCTTACAAAGGGTATTTCGCGATCGATCGATTGATTCGTAGTTCCCCCCCGCGCGC
CTTTGCCCTTTGTGCTGTAATCGAGCTCCCGCCATCCCAGGTGCTTCTCCGTTCCTCTAAACGCCAGCGT
CTGGACGTGAGCGCAGGTCGCCGGTTTGTGCCTTCGGTCCCCGCTTCGCCCCCTGCCGTCCCCTCCTTAT
CACGGTCCCGCTCGCGGCCTCGCCGCCCCGCTGTCTCCGCCGCCCGCCATGGGCAAGAGCAAGACCGGTA
GCTACCGTTCGTATAGCATACATTATACGAAGTTATCTGCTAGCATGGCCAAGCCTTTGTCTCAAGAAGA
ATCCACCCTCATTGAAAGAGCAACGGCTACAATCAACAGCATCCCCATCTCTGAAGACTACAGCGTCGCC
AGCGCAGCTCTCTCTAGCGACGGCCGCATCTTCACTGGTGTCAATGTATATCATTTTACTGGGGGACCTT
GTGCAGAACTCGTGGTGCTGGGCACTGCTGCTGCTGCGGCAGCTGGCAACCTGACTTGTATCGTCGCGAT
CGGAAATGAGAACAGGGGCATCTTGAGCCCCTGCGGACGGTGCCGACAGGTGCTTCTCGATCTGCATCCT
GGGATCAAAGCCATAGTGAAGGACAGTGATGGACAGCCGACGGCAGTTGGGATTCGTGAATTGCTGCCCT
CTGGTTATGTGTGGGAGGGCGGATCCGGAGCTACTAACTTCAGCCTGCTGAAGCAGGCCGGAGACGTGGA
GGAGAACCCTGGACCTTCTAGAATAACTTCGTATAGCATACATTATACGAACGGTAGCACGCGTGGAGGT
GGCGGTTCCGGCAAGCCCATCCCCAACCCCCTGCTGGGCCTGGACAGCACCGGTGGAGGCGGATCTCTCG
AGGGAGGAAGCGGAGGATCTGGCGGTACCGCGACTGCGACCCCCGTGCCGCCGCGGATGGGCAGCCGCGC
TGGCGGCCCCACCACGCCGCTGAGCCCCACGCGCCTGTCGCGGCTCCAGGAGAAGGAGGAGCTGCGCGAG
CTCAATGACCGGCTGGCGGTGTACATCGACAAGGTGCGCAGCCTGGAGACGGAGAACAGCGCGCTGCAGC
TGCAGGTGACGGAGCGCGAGGAGGTGCGCGGCCGTGAGCTCACCGGCCTCAAGGCGCTCTACGAGACCGA
GCTGGCCGACGCGCGACGCGCGCTCGACGACACGGCCCGCGAGCGCGCCAAGCTGCAGATCGAGCTGGGC
AAGTGCAAGGCGGAACACGACCAGCTGCTCCTCAAGTGAGTGCTAGCTGGCGGCCGCGTTAGCGCCAAGG
AGGGGCGGGGGCGCAACCGCGGCGACCAGCTCACCGGGTTCTGCCGTGGGGAGGGAGCAGAGGCCAGGAT
GCACGCGTCCTTCTGAAGGAACAGGGTCTCGGTCTCCGGAAAGGAGAAAGAATCTAGAGTTCATAGCGGA
GCAGGGGTCGCGGAGGGGGCTCGAGCTGTAGCGCTGGGGGGCCGTGATGCCCATTTCTAGATTTTGGATA
CCCGCTGGGACGTGGTAAGTGCGCGCCTGGGACTGCCGAGAAGGAGCTCCCGCTTTCGCACTCGAATCCG
GGGAGCCGGCGCGGAGAGGCGGCCCCTCAAAGCTTGGCGTAATCATGGTCATAGCTGTTTCCTGTGTGAA
ATTGTTATCCGCTCACAATTCCACACAACATACGAGCCGGAAGCATAAAGTGTAAAGCCTGGGGTGCCTA
ATGAGTGAGCTAACTCACATTAATTGCGTTGCGCTCACTGCCCGCTTTCCAGTCGGGAAACCTGTCGTGC
CAGCTGCATTAATGAATCGGCCAACGCGCGGGGAGAGGCGGTTTGCGTATTGGGCGCTCTTCCGCTTCCT
CGCTCACTGACTCGCTGCGCTCGGTCGTTCGGCTGCGGCGAGCGGTATCAGCTCACTCAAAGGCGGTAAT
ACGGTTATCCACAGAATCAGGGGATAACGCAGGAAAGAACATGTGAGCAAAAGGCCAGCAAAAGGCCAGG
AACCGTAAAAAGGCCGCGTTGCTGGCGTTTTTCCATAGGCTCCGCCCCCCTGACGAGCATCACAAAAATC
GACGCTCAAGTCAGAGGTGGCGAAACCCGACAGGACTATAAAGATACCAGGCGTTTCCCCCTGGAAGCTC
CCTCGTGCGCTCTCCTGTTCCGACCCTGCCGCTTACCGGATACCTGTCCGCCTTTCTCCCTTCGGGAAGC
GTGGCGCTTTCTCATAGCTCACGCTGTAGGTATCTCAGTTCGGTGTAGGTCGTTCGCTCCAAGCTGGGCT
GTGTGCACGAACCCCCCGTTCAGCCCGACCGCTGCGCCTTATCCGGTAACTATCGTCTTGAGTCCAACCC
GGTAAGACACGACTTATCGCCACTGGCAGCAGCCACTGGTAACAGGATTAGCAGAGCGAGGTATGTAGGC
GGTGCTACAGAGTTCTTGAAGTGGTGGCCTAACTACGGCTACACTAGAAGAACAGTATTTGGTATCTGCG
CTCTGCTGAAGCCAGTTACCTTCGGAAAAAGAGTTGGTAGCTCTTGATCCGGCAAACAAACCACCGCTGG
TAGCGGTGGTTTTTTTGTTTGCAAGCAGCAGATTACGCGCAGAAAAAAAGGATCTCAAGAAGATCCTTTG
ATCTTTTCTACGGGGTCTGACGCTCAGTGGAACGAAAACTCACGTTAAGGGATTTTGGTCATGAGATTAT
CAAAAAGGATCTTCACCTAGATCCTTTTAAATTAAAAATGAAGTTTTAAATCAATCTAAAGTATATATGA
GTAAACTTGGTCTGACAGTTACCAATGCTTAATCAGTGAGGCACCTATCTCAGCGATCTGTCTATTTCGT
TCATCCATAGTTGCCTGACTCCCCGTCGTGTAGATAACTACGATACGGGAGGGCTTACCATCTGGCCCCA
GTGCTGCAATGATACCGCGAGACCCACGCTCACCGGCTCCAGATTTATCAGCAATAAACCAGCCAGCCGG
AAGGGCCGAGCGCAGAAGTGGTCCTGCAACTTTATCCGCCTCCATCCAGTCTATTAATTGTTGCCGGGAA
GCTAGAGTAAGTAGTTCGCCAGTTAATAGTTTGCGCAACGTTGTTGCCATTGCTACAGGCATCGTGGTGT
CACGCTCGTCGTTTGGTATGGCTTCATTCAGCTCCGGTTCCCAACGATCAAGGCGAGTTACATGATCCCC
CATGTTGTGCAAAAAAGCGGTTAGCTCCTTCGGTCCTCCGATCGTTGTCAGAAGTAAGTTGGCCGCAGTG
TTATCACTCATGGTTATGGCAGCACTGCATAATTCTCTTACTGTCATGCCATCCGTAAGATGCTTTTCTG
TGACTGGTGAGTACTCAACCAAGTCATTCTGAGAATAGTGTATGCGGCGACCGAGTTGCTCTTGCCCGGC
GTCAATACGGGATAATACCGCGCCACATAGCAGAACTTTAAAAGTGCTCATCATTGGAAAACGTTCTTCG
GGGCGAAAACTCTCAAGGATCTTACCGCTGTTGAGATCCAGTTCGATGTAACCCACTCGTGCACCCAACT
GATCTTCAGCATCTTTTACTTTCACCAGCGTTTCTGGGTGAGCAAAAACAGGAAGGCAAAATGCCGCAAA
AAAGGGAATAAGGGCGACACGGAAATGTTGAATACTCATACTCTTCCTTTTTCAATATTATTGAAGCATT
TATCAGGGTTATTGTCTCATGAGCGGATACATATTTGAATGTATTTAGAAAAATAAACAAATAGGGGTTC
CGCGCACATTTCCCCGAAAAGTGCCACCTGACGTCTAAGAAACCATTATTATCATGACATTAACCTATAA
AAATAGGCGTATCACGAGGCCCTTTCGTC
